Addgene plasmid #157665: shAPI5#1
Purpose: Tet inducible knockdown of API5
Depositing lab: Byung Il Lee. Depositing organization: National Cancer Center (KR). Publication: Regulation of mRNA export through API5 and nuclear FGF2 interaction. Bong SM, Bae SH, Song B, Gwak H, Yang SW, Kim S, Nam S, Rajalingam K, Oh SJ, Kim TW, Park S, Jang H, Lee BI. Nucleic Acids Res. 2020 Jun 19;48(11):6340-6352. doi: 10.1093/nar/gkaa335. PubMed 32383752.
Backbone
  Vector backbone: Tet-pLKO-puro
  Backbone size w/o insert (bp): 8800
  Total vector size (bp): 8860
  Vector type: Mammalian Expression, Lentiviral, RNAi
  Selectable markers: Puromycin
Growth in bacteria
  Bacterial resistance: Ampicillin, 100 μg/mL
  Growth temperature: 37°C
  Growth strain: NEB Stable
  Copy number: Unknown
Gene/Insert
  Gene/Insert name: Apoptosis inhibitor 5 (alt name: shAPI5#1)
  Species: H. sapiens (human)
  Insert size (bp): 60
  GenBank ID: NM_001142930 NM_001142930
  Entrez Gene: API5 (a.k.a. AAC-11, AAC11)
  Cloning method: Restriction Enzyme; 5′ cloning site AgeI (unknown if destroyed); 3′ cloning site EcoRI (unknown if destroyed)
  Sequencing primers: 5′ -; 3′ -
Terms and licenses: Academic/Nonprofit Terms; Industry Terms: Not Available to Industry
How to cite: shAPI5#1 was a gift from Byung Il Lee (Addgene plasmid # 157665 ; http://n2t.net/addgene:157665 ; RRID:Addgene_157665)
