[The description below was written by a language model from this plasmid's Addgene catalogue record and pLannotate feature annotations shown in this document.]
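Description:
shAPI5#1 is a lentiviral RNAi plasmid built on the Tet-pLKO-puro backbone for doxycycline/tetracycline-inducible knockdown of human API5 (apoptosis inhibitor 5, also called AAC-11). A short hairpin insert of about 60 bp targeting the API5 transcript was cloned between AgeI and EcoRI sites. The feature table does not annotate the hairpin itself, but its expected position is just downstream of the H1-2O2 promoter, a tet-operator-containing variant of the human H1 RNA polymerase III promoter. The sequenced record (8,816 nt) is slightly shorter than the catalogue total of 8,860 bp.

The design is all-in-one. A human PGK promoter, followed by a rabbit β-globin intron, drives a bicistronic transcript encoding the TetR repressor and, through an EMCV IRES, puromycin N-acetyltransferase. In transduced cells, constitutively made TetR binds the operators in the H1 promoter and blocks shRNA transcription. Adding the inducer releases TetR and allows hairpin expression and API5 silencing, while puromycin selects stably transduced populations.

The viral frame is of the third-generation, self-inactivating type. It has an RSV promoter fused to a truncated HIV-1 5' LTR, the Ψ packaging signal with a gag fragment, the RRE for Rev-dependent export, cPPT/CTS, and a ΔU3 3' LTR, followed by an SV40 poly(A) signal and SV40 origin. Packaging functions must be supplied in trans.

In E. coli the plasmid is maintained through a high-copy ColE1/pUC-type origin and ampicillin resistance, and an f1 origin is also present. Small lac, lacZα, T3/T7 and RSF-like fragments are cloning-vector remnants. The associated work concerns the API5 and nuclear FGF2 interaction in mRNA export.
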