Features (pLannotate 1.2.2; 30 found; start..end, strand, type, name):
      1..69      +  rep_origin     RSF ori (fragment): Plasmids containing the RSF 1030 origin of replication can be propagated in E. coli cells that contain additional plasmids with compatible origins.
     71..163     +  CDS            lacI (fragment): lac repressor; lacI; The lac repressor binds to the lac operator to inhibit transcription in E. coli. This inhibition can be relieved by adding lactose or isopropyl-β-D-thiogalactopyranoside (IPTG).
    176..197     +  protein_bind   CAP binding site: CAP binding activates transcription in the presence of cAMP. E. coli catabolite activator protein
    212..242     +  promoter       lac promoter: promoter for the E. coli lac operon
    250..266     +  protein_bind   lac operator: The lac repressor binds to the lac operator to inhibit transcription in E. coli. This inhibition can be relieved by adding lactose or isopropyl-β-D-thiogalactopyranoside (IPTG). lac repressor encoded by lacI
    311..329     +  promoter       T3 promoter: promoter for bacteriophage T3 RNA polymerase
    357..583     +  promoter       RSV promoter: Rous sarcoma virus enhancer/promoter
    584..764     +  LTR            5' LTR (truncated): truncated 5' long terminal repeat (LTR) from HIV-1
    811..936     +  misc_feature   HIV-1 Ψ: packaging signal of human immunodeficiency virus type 1
    920..1283    +  CDS            HIV-1 gag (fragment): gag protein from human immunodeficiency virus 1; gag
   1429..1662    +  misc_feature   RRE: The Rev response element (RRE) of HIV-1 allows for Rev-dependent mRNA export from the nucleus to the cytoplasm.
   2039..2139    +  CDS            Rev (fragment): human immunodeficiency virus 1 (HIV-1) Rev protein; rev; enhances nuclear export of unspliced and incompletely spliced viral mRNAs
   2180..2274    +  promoter       H1-2O2 promoter: doxycycline-inducible variant of the human H1 RNA promoter (Henriksen et al., 2007)
   2375..2492    +  misc_feature   cPPT/CTS: central polypurine tract and central termination sequence of HIV-1
   2541..3051    +  promoter       hPGK promoter: human phosphoglycerate kinase 1 promoter
   3060..3632    +  intron         β-globin intron: intron from rabbit β-globin gene
   3687..3705    +  promoter       T7 promoter: promoter for bacteriophage T7 RNA polymerase
   3716..4336    +  CDS            tetR: TETR2_ECOLX - Experimental evidence at protein level: Swiss-Prot protein existence level 1. TetR is the repressor of the tetracycline resistance element; its N-terminal region forms a helix-turn-helix structure and binds DNA. Binding of tetracycline to TetR reduces the repressor affinity for the tetracycline resistance gene (tetA) promoter operator sites. From Escherichia coli.
   4482..4944    +  misc_feature   IRES: internal ribosome entry site (IRES) of the encephalomyocarditis virus (EMCV)
   4964..5563    +  CDS            PuroR: puromycin N-acetyltransferase; pac from Streptomyces alboniger; confers resistance to puromycin
   5606..5689    +  CDS            nef (fragment): NEF_HV1Z2 - Experimental evidence at protein level: Swiss-Prot protein existence level 1. Extracellular Nef protein targets CD4(+) T-lymphocytes for apoptosis by interacting with CXCR4 surface receptors. From Human immunodeficiency virus type 1 group M subtype D (isolate Z2/CDC-Z34) (HIV-1).
   5691..5924    +  LTR            3' LTR (ΔU3): self-inactivating 3' long terminal repeat (LTR) from HIV-1
   5996..6117    +  polyA_signal   SV40 poly(A) signal: SV40 polyadenylation signal
   6157..6292    +  rep_origin     SV40 ori: SV40 origin of replication
   6313..6331    -  promoter       T7 promoter: promoter for bacteriophage T7 RNA polymerase
   6339..6494    +  CDS            lacZα (fragment): LacZα fragment of β-galactosidase; lacZ fragment
   6499..6927    +  rep_origin     f1 ori (sequence partly withheld): f1 bacteriophage origin of replication; arrow indicates direction of (+) strand synthesis
   6980..7084    +  promoter       AmpR promoter: bla
   7085..7945    +  CDS            AmpR: β-lactamase; bla; confers resistance to ampicillin, carbenicillin, and related antibiotics
   8116..8704    +  rep_origin     ori: high-copy-number ColE1/pMB1/pBR322/pUC origin of replication
>Addgene plasmid #157665 | shAPI5#1 | addgene full sequence | sequence record 309051 | Addgene NGS Result
AGTGAGCTGATACCGCTCGCCGCAGCCGAACGACCGAGCGCAGCGAGTCAGTGAGCGAGGAAGCGGAAGA
GCGCCCAATACGCAAACCGCCTCTCCCCGCGCGTTGGCCGATTCATTAATGCAGCTGGCACGACAGGTTT
CCCGACTGGAAAGCGGGCAGTGAGCGCAACGCAATTAATGTGAGTTAGCTCACTCATTAGGCACCCCAGG
CTTTACACTTTATGCTTCCGGCTCGTATGTTGTGTGGAATTGTGAGCGGATAACAATTTCACACAGGAAA
CAGCTATGACCATGATTACGCCAAGCGCGCAATTAACCCTCACTAAAGGGAACAAAAGCTGGAGCTGCAA
GCTTAATGTAGTCTTATGCAATACTCTTGTAGTCTTGCAACATGGTAACGATGAGTTAGCAACATGCCTT
ACAAGGAGAGAAAAAGCACCGTGCATGCCGATTGGTGGAAGTAAGGTGGTACGATCGTGCCTTATTAGGA
AGGCAACAGACGGGTCTGACATGGATTGGACGAACCACTGAATTGCCGCATTGCAGAGATATTGTATTTA
AGTGCCTAGCTCGATACATAAACGGGTCTCTCTGGTTAGACCAGATCTGAGCCTGGGAGCTCTCTGGCTA
ACTAGGGAACCCACTGCTTAAGCCTCAATAAAGCTTGCCTTGAGTGCTTCAAGTAGTGTGTGCCCGTCTG
TTGTGTGACTCTGGTAACTAGAGATCCCTCAGACCCTTTTAGTCAGTGTGGAAAATCTCTAGCAGTGGCG
CCCGAACAGGGACTTGAAAGCGAAAGGGAAACCAGAGGAGCTCTCTCGACGCAGGACTCGGCTTGCTGAA
GCGCGCACGGCAAGAGGCGAGGGGCGGCGACTGGTGAGTACGCCAAAAATTTTGACTAGCGGAGGCTAGA
AGGAGAGAGATGGGTGCGAGAGCGTCAGTATTAAGCGGGGGAGAATTAGATCGCGATGGGAAAAAATTCG
GTTAAGGCCAGGGGGAAAGAAAAAATATAAATTAAAACATATAGTATGGGCAAGCAGGGAGCTAGAACGA
TTCGCAGTTAATCCTGGCCTGTTAGAAACATCAGAAGGCTGTAGACAAATACTGGGACAGCTACAACCAT
CCCTTCAGACAGGATCAGAAGAACTTAGATCATTATATAATACAGTAGCAACCCTCTATTGTGTGCATCA
AAGGATAGAGATAAAAGACACCAAGGAAGCTTTAGACAAGATAGAGGAAGAGCAAAACAAAAGTAAGACC
ACCGCACAGCAAGCGGCCGCTGATCTTCAGACCTGGAGGAGGAGATATGAGGGACAATTGGAGAAGTGAA
TTATATAAATATAAAGTAGTAAAAATTGAACCATTAGGAGTAGCACCCACCAAGGCAAAGAGAAGAGTGG
TGCAGAGAGAAAAAAGAGCAGTGGGAATAGGAGCTTTGTTCCTTGGGTTCTTGGGAGCAGCAGGAAGCAC
TATGGGCGCAGCGTCAATGACGCTGACGGTACAGGCCAGACAATTATTGTCTGGTATAGTGCAGCAGCAG
AACAATTTGCTGAGGGCTATTGAGGCGCAACAGCATCTGTTGCAACTCACAGTCTGGGGCATCAAGCAGC
TCCAGGCAAGAATCCTGGCTGTGGAAAGATACCTAAAGGATCAACAGCTCCTGGGGATTTGGGGTTGCTC
TGGAAAACTCATTTGCACCACTGCTGTGCCTTGGAATGCTAGTTGGAGTAATAAATCTCTGGAACAGATT
TGGAATCACACGACCTGGATGGAGTGGGACAGAGAAATTAACAATTACACAAGCTTAATACACTCCTTAA
TTGAAGAATCGCAAAACCAGCAAGAAAAGAATGAACAAGAATTATTGGAATTAGATAAATGGGCAAGTTT
GTGGAATTGGTTTAACATAACAAATTGGCTGTGGTATATAAAATTATTCATAATGATAGTAGGAGGCTTG
GTAGGTTTAAGAATAGTTTTTGCTGTACTTTCTATAGTGAATAGAGTTAGGCAGGGATATTCACCATTAT
CGTTTCAGACCCACCTCCCAACCCCGAGGGGACCCGACAGGCCCGAAGGAATAGAAGAAGAAGGTGGAGA
GAGAGACAGAGACAGATCCATTCGATTAGTGAACGGATCTCGACGGTATCGATCACGAGACTAGCCTCGA
GCGGCCGCAATATTTGCATGTCGCTATGTGTTCTGGGAAATCACCATAAACGTGAAATCCCTATCAGTGA
TAGAGACTTATAAGTTCCCTATCAGTGATAGAGACACCGGCCACAAGGTTTGTGACATATTCTCGAGAAT
ATGTCACAAACCTTGTGGTTTTTGAATTCTCGACCTCGAGACAAATGGCAGTATTCATCCACAATTTTAA
AAGAAAAGGGGGGATTGGGGGGTACAGTGCAGGGGAAAGAATAGTAGACATAATAGCAACAGACATACAA
ACTAAAGAATTACAAAAACAAATTACAAAAATTCAAAATTTTCGGGTTTATTACAGGGACAGCAGAGATC
CACTTTGGCCGCGGCTCGAGGGGGTTGGGGTTGCGCCTTTTCCAAGGCAGCCCTGGGTTTGCGCAGGGAC
GCGGCTGCTCTGGGCGTGGTTCCGGGAAACGCAGCGGCGCCGACCCTGGGTCTCGCACATTCTTCACGTC
CGTTCGCAGCGTCACCCGGATCTTCGCCGCTACCCTTGTGGGCCCCCCGGCGACGCTTCCTGCTCCGCCC
CTAAGTCGGGAAGGTTCCTTGCGGTTCGCGGCGTGCCGGACGTGACAAACGGAAGCCGCACGTCTCACTA
GTACCCTCGCAGACGGACAGCGCCAGGGAGCAATGGCAGCGCGCCGACCGCGATGGGCTGTGGCCAATAG
CGGCTGCTCAGCAGGGCGCGCCGAGAGCAGCGGCCGGGAAGGGGCGGTGCGGGAGGCGGGGTGTGGGGCG
GTAGTGTGGGCCCTGTTCCTGCCCGCGCGGTGTTCCGCATTCTGCAAGCCTCCGGAGCGCACGTCGGCAG
TCGGCTCCCTCGTTGACCGAATCACCGACCTCTCTCCCCAGGGGGATCTGTGAGTTTGGGGACCCTTGAT
TGTTCTTTCTTTTTCGCTATTGTAAAATTCATGTTATATGGAGGGGGCAAAGTTTTCAGGGTGTTGTTTA
GAATGGGAAGATGTCCCTTGTATCACCATGGACCCTCATGATAATTTTGTTTCTTTCACTTTCTACTCTG
TTGACAACCATTGTCTCCTCTTATTTTCTTTTCATTTTCTGTAACTTTTTCGTTAAACTTTAGCTTGCAT
TTGTAACGAATTTTTAAATTCACTTTTGTTTATTTGTCAGATTGTAAGTACTTTCTCTAATCACTTTTTT
TTCAAGGCAATCAGGGTATATTATATTGTACTTCAGCACAGTTTTAGAGAACAATTGTTATAATTAAATG
ATAAGGTAGAATATTTCTGCATATAAATTCTGGCTGGCGTGGAAATATTCTTATTGGTAGAAACAACTAC
ATCCTGGTCATCATCCTGCCTTTCTCTTTATGGTTACAATGATATACACTGTTTGAGATGAGGATAAAAT
ACTCTGAGTCCAAACCGGGCCCCTCTGCTAACCATGTTCATGCCTTCTTCTTTTTCCTACAGCTCCTGGG
CAACGTGCTGGTTATTGTGCTGTCTCATCATTTTGGCAAAGAATTGTAATACGACTCACTATAGGGCGAA
TTGATATGTCTAGATTAGATAAAAGTAAAGTGATTAACAGCGCATTAGAGCTGCTTAATGAGGTCGGAAT
CGAAGGTTTAACAACCCGTAAACTCGCCCAGAAGCTAGGTGTAGAGCAGCCTACATTGTATTGGCATGTA
AAAAATAAGCGGGCTTTGCTCGACGCCTTAGCCATTGAGATGTTAGATAGGCACCATACTCACTTTTGCC
CTTTAGAAGGGGAAAGCTGGCAAGATTTTTTACGTAATAACGCTAAAAGTTTTAGATGTGCTTTACTAAG
TCATCGCGATGGAGCAAAAGTACATTTAGGTACACGGCCTACAGAAAAACAGTATGAAACTCTCGAAAAT
CAATTAGCCTTTTTATGCCAACAAGGTTTTTCACTAGAGAATGCATTATATGCACTCAGCGCTGTGGGGC
ATTTTACTTTAGGTTGCGTATTGGAAGATCAAGAGCATCAAGTCGCTAAAGAAGAAAGGGAAACACCTAC
TACTGATAGTATGCCGCCATTATTACGACAAGCTATCGAATTATTTGATCACCAAGGTGCAGAGCCAGCC
TTCTTATTCGGCCTTGAATTGATCATATGCGGATTAGAAAAACAACTTAAATGTGAAAGTGGGTCCGCGT
ACAGCGGCTCCCGGGAGTTCTAGGGATCTGCCCCTCTCCCTCCCCCCCCCCTAACGTTACTGGCCGAAGC
CGCTTGGAATAAGGCCGGTGTGCGTTTGTCTATATGTTATTTTCCACCATATTGCCGTCTTTTGGCAATG
TGAGGGCCCGGAAACCTGGCCCTGTCTTCTTGACGAGCATTCCTAGGGGTCTTTCCCCTCTCGCCAAAGG
AATGCAAGGTCTGTTGAATGTCGTGAAGGAAGCAGTTCCTCTGGAAGCTTCTTGAAGACAAACAACGTCT
GTAGCGACCCTTTGCAGGCAGCGGAACCCCCCACCTGGCGACAGGTGCCTCTGCGGCCAAAAGCCACGTG
TATAAGATACACCTGCAAAGGCGGCACAACCCCAGTGCCACGTTGTGAGTTGGATAGTTGTGGAAAGAGT
CAAATGGCTCTCCTCAAGCGTATTCAACAAGGGGCTGAAGGATGCCCAGAAGGTACCCCATTGTATGGGA
TCTGATCTGGGGCCTCGGTGCACATGCTTTACATGTGTTTAGTCGAGGTTAAAAAAACGTCTAGGCCCCC
CGAACCACGGGGACGTGGTTTTCCTTTGAAAAACACGATGATAAGGATCCACCGGAGCTTACCATGACCG
AGTACAAGCCCACGGTGCGCCTCGCCACCCGCGACGACGTCCCCAGGGCCGTACGCACCCTCGCCGCCGC
GTTCGCCGACTACCCCGCCACGCGCCACACCGTCGATCCGGACCGCCACATCGAGCGGGTCACCGAGCTG
CAAGAACTCTTCCTCACGCGCGTCGGGCTCGACATCGGCAAGGTGTGGGTCGCGGACGACGGCGCCGCGG
TGGCGGTCTGGACCACGCCGGAGAGCGTCGAAGCGGGGGCGGTGTTCGCCGAGATCGGCCCGCGCATGGC
CGAGTTGAGCGGTTCCCGGCTGGCCGCGCAGCAACAGATGGAAGGCCTCCTGGCGCCGCACCGGCCCAAG
GAGCCCGCGTGGTTCCTGGCCACCGTCGGCGTCTCGCCCGACCACCAGGGCAAGGGTCTGGGCAGCGCCG
TCGTGCTCCCCGGAGTGGAGGCGGCCGAGCGCGCCGGGGTGCCCGCCTTCCTGGAGACCTCCGCGCCCCG
CAACCTCCCCTTCTACGAGCGGCTCGGCTTCACCGTCACCGCCGACGTCGAGGTGCCCGAAGGACCGCGC
ACCTGGTGCATGACCCGCAAGCCCGGTGCCTGACGCCCGCCCCACGACCCGCAGCGCCCGACCGAAAGGA
GCGCACGACCCCATGCATCGGTACCTTTAAGACCAATGACTTACAAGGCAGCTGTAGATCTTAGCCACTT
TTTAAAAGAAAAGGGGGGACTGGAAGGGCTAATTCACTCCCAACGAAGACAAGATCTGCTTTTTGCTTGT
ACTGGGTCTCTCTGGTTAGACCAGATCTGAGCCTGGGAGCTCTCTGGCTAACTAGGGAACCCACTGCTTA
AGCCTCAATAAAGCTTGCCTTGAGTGCTTCAAGTAGTGTGTGCCCGTCTGTTGTGTGACTCTGGTAACTA
GAGATCCCTCAGACCCTTTTAGTCAGTGTGGAAAATCTCTAGCAGTAGTAGTTCATGTCATCTTATTATT
CAGTATTTATAACTTGCAAAGAAATGAATATCAGAGAGTGAGAGGAACTTGTTTATTGCAGCTTATAATG
GTTACAAATAAAGCAATAGCATCACAAATTTCACAAATAAAGCATTTTTTTCACTGCATTCTAGTTGTGG
TTTGTCCAAACTCATCAATGTATCTTATCATGTCTGGCTCTAGCTATCCCGCCCCTAACTCCGCCCATCC
CGCCCCTAACTCCGCCCAGTTCCGCCCATTCTCCGCCCCATGGCTGACTAATTTTTTTTATTTATGCAGA
GGCCGAGGCCGCCTCGGCCTCTGAGCTATTCCAGAAGTAGTGAGGAGGCTTTTTTGGAGGCCTAGGGACG
TACCCAATTCGCCCTATAGTGAGTCGTATTACGCGCGCTCACTGGCCGTCGTTTTACAACGTCGTGACTG
GGAAAACCCTGGCGTTACCCAACTTAATCGCCTTGCAGCACATCCCCCTTTCGCCAGCTGGCGTAATAGC
GAAGAGGCCCGCACCGATCGCCCTTCCCAACAGTTGCGCAGCCTGAATGGCGAATGGG
[124 nt withheld, positions 6499-6622]
C
[91 nt withheld, positions 6624-6714]
A
[49 nt withheld, positions 6716-6764]
CCTTTGACGTTGGAGTCCACGTTCTTT
[37 nt withheld, positions 6792-6828]
ACCCTATCTCGGTCTATTCTTTTGATTTATAAGGGATTTTGCCGATTTCGGCCTATTGGTTAAAAAATGA
GCTGATTTAACAAAAATTTAACGCGAATTTTAACAAAATATTAACGCTTACAATTTAGGTGGCACTTTTC
GGGGAAATGTGCGCGGAACCCCTATTTGTTTATTTTTCTAAATACATTCAAATATGTATCCGCTCATGAG
ACAATAACCCTGATAAATGCTTCAATAATATTGAAAAAGGAAGAGTATGAGTATTCAACATTTCCGTGTC
GCCCTTATTCCCTTTTTTGCGGCATTTTGCCTTCCTGTTTTTGCTCACCCAGAAACGCTGGTGAAAGTAA
AAGATGCTGAAGATCAGTTGGGTGCACGAGTGGGTTACATCGAACTGGATCTCAACAGCGGTAAGATCCT
TGAGAGTTTTCGCCCCGAAGAACGTTTTCCAATGATGAGCACTTTTAAAGTTCTGCTATGTGGCGCGGTA
TTATCCCGTATTGACGCCGGGCAAGAGCAACTCGGTCGCCGCATACACTATTCTCAGAATGACTTGGTTG
AGTACTCACCAGTCACAGAAAAGCATCTTACGGATGGCATGACAGTAAGAGAATTATGCAGTGCTGCCAT
AACCATGAGTGATAACACTGCGGCCAACTTACTTCTGACAACGATCGGAGGACCGAAGGAGCTAACCGCT
TTTTTGCACAACATGGGGGATCATGTAACTCGCCTTGATCGTTGGGAACCGGAGCTGAATGAAGCCATAC
CAAACGACGAGCGTGACACCACGATGCCTGTAGCAATGGCAACAACGTTGCGCAAACTATTAACTGGCGA
ACTACTTACTCTAGCTTCCCGGCAACAATTAATAGACTGGATGGAGGCGGATAAAGTTGCAGGACCACTT
CTGCGCTCGGCCCTTCCGGCTGGCTGGTTTATTGCTGATAAATCTGGAGCCGGTGAGCGTGGGTCTCGCG
GTATCATTGCAGCACTGGGGCCAGATGGTAAGCCCTCCCGTATCGTAGTTATCTACACGACGGGGAGTCA
GGCAACTATGGATGAACGAAATAGACAGATCGCTGAGATAGGTGCCTCACTGATTAAGCATTGGTAACTG
TCAGACCAAGTTTACTCATATATACTTTAGATTGATTTAAAACTTCATTTTTAATTTAAAAGGATCTAGG
TGAAGATCCTTTTTGATAATCTCATGACCAAAATCCCTTAACGTGAGTTTTCGTTCCACTGAGCGTCAGA
CCCCGTAGAAAAGATCAAAGGATCTTCTTGAGATCCTTTTTTTCTGCGCGTAATCTGCTGCTTGCAAACA
AAAAAACCACCGCTACCAGCGGTGGTTTGTTTGCCGGATCAAGAGCTACCAACTCTTTTTCCGAAGGTAA
CTGGCTTCAGCAGAGCGCAGATACCAAATACTGTTCTTCTAGTGTAGCCGTAGTTAGGCCACCACTTCAA
GAACTCTGTAGCACCGCCTACATACCTCGCTCTGCTAATCCTGTTACCAGTGGCTGCTGCCAGTGGCGAT
AAGTCGTGTCTTACCGGGTTGGACTCAAGACGATAGTTACCGGATAAGGCGCAGCGGTCGGGCTGAACGG
GGGGTTCGTGCACACAGCCCAGCTTGGAGCGAACGACCTACACCGAACTGAGATACCTACAGCGTGAGCT
ATGAGAAAGCGCCACGCTTCCCGAAGGGAGAAAGGCGGACAGGTATCCGGTAAGCGGCAGGGTCGGAACA
GGAGAGCGCACGAGGGAGCTTCCAGGGGGAAACGCCTGGTATCTTTATAGTCCTGTCGGGTTTCGCCACC
TCTGACTTGAGCGTCGATTTTTGTGATGCTCGTCAGGGGGGCGGAGCCTATGGAAAAACGCCAGCAACGC
GGCCTTTTTACGGTTCCTGGCCTTTTGCTGGCCTTTTGCTCACATGTTCTTTCCTGCGTTATCCCCTGAT
TCTGTGGATAACCGTATTACCGCCTTTG
