>Addgene plasmid #157665 | shAPI5#1 | depositor partial sequence | sequence record 304392 | shAPI5 sequence
CCACAAGGTTTGTGACATATTCTCGAGAATATGTCACAAACCTTGTGGTTTTTG
